>Addgene plasmid #237535 | pET28a:His-MBP-RWT4Ca_noKDup | addgene full sequence | sequence record 471096 | Addgene NGS Result
TTGAGATCCTTTTTTTCTGCGCGTAATCTGCTGCTTGCAAACAAAAAAACCACCGCTACCAGCGGTGGTT
TGTTTGCCGGATCAAGAGCTACCAACTCTTTTTCCGAAGGTAACTGGCTTCAGCAGAGCGCAGATACCAA
ATACTGTCCTTCTAGTGTAGCCGTAGTTAGGCCACCACTTCAAGAACTCTGTAGCACCGCCTACATACCT
CGCTCTGCTAATCCTGTTACCAGTGGCTGCTGCCAGTGGCGATAAGTCGTGTCTTACCGGGTTGGACTCA
AGACGATAGTTACCGGATAAGGCGCAGCGGTCGGGCTGAACGGGGGGTTCGTGCACACAGCCCAGCTTGG
AGCGAACGACCTACACCGAACTGAGATACCTACAGCGTGAGCTATGAGAAAGCGCCACGCTTCCCGAAGG
GAGAAAGGCGGACAGGTATCCGGTAAGCGGCAGGGTCGGAACAGGAGAGCGCACGAGGGAGCTTCCAGGG
GGAAACGCCTGGTATCTTTATAGTCCTGTCGGGTTTCGCCACCTCTGACTTGAGCGTCGATTTTTGTGAT
GCTCGTCAGGGGGGCGGAGCCTATGGAAAAACGCCAGCAACGCGGCCTTTTTACGGTTCCTGGCCTTTTG
CTGGCCTTTTGCTCACATGTTCTTTCCTGCGTTATCCCCTGATTCTGTGGATAACCGTATTACCGCCTTT
GAGTGAGCTGATACCGCTCGCCGCAGCCGAACGACCGAGCGCAGCGAGTCAGTGAGCGAGGAAGCGGAAG
AGCGCCTGATGCGGTATTTTCTCCTTACGCATCTGTGCGGTATTTCACACCGCAATGGTGCACTCTCAGT
ACAATCTGCTCTGATGCCGCATAGTTAAGCCAGTATACACTCCGCTATCGCTACGTGACTGGGTCATGGC
TGCGCCCCGACACCCGCCAACACCCGCTGACGCGCCCTGACGGGCTTGTCTGCTCCCGGCATCCGCTTAC
AGACAAGCTGTGACCGTCTCCGGGAGCTGCATGTGTCAGAGGTTTTCACCGTCATCACCGAAACGCGCGA
GGCAGCTGCGGTAAAGCTCATCAGCGTGGTCGTGAAGCGATTCACAGATGTCTGCCTGTTCATCCGCGTC
CAGCTCGTTGAGTTTCTCCAGAAGCGTTAATGTCTGGCTTCTGATAAAGCGGGCCATGTTAAGGGCGGTT
TTTTCCTGTTTGGTCACTGATGCCTCCGTGTAAGGGGGATTTCTGTTCATGGGGGTAATGATACCGATGA
AACGAGAGAGGATGCTCACGATACGGGTTACTGATGATGAACATGCCCGGTTACTGGAACGTTGTGAGGG
TAAACAACTGGCGGTATGGATGCGGCGGGACCAGAGAAAAATCACTCAGGGTCAATGCCAGCGCTTCGTT
AATACAGATGTAGGTGTTCCACAGGGTAGCCAGCAGCATCCTGCGATGCAGATCCGGAACATAATGGTGC
AGGGCGCTGACTTCCGCGTTTCCAGACTTTACGAAACACGGAAACCGAAGACCATTCATGTTGTTGCTCA
GGTCGCAGACGTTTTGCAGCAGCAGTCGCTTCACGTTCGCTCGCGTATCGGTGATTCATTCTGCTAACCA
GTAAGGCAACCCCGCCAGCCTAGCCGGGTCCTCAACGACAGGAGCACGATCATGCGCACCCGTGGGGCCG
CCATGCCGGCGATAATGGCCTGCTTCTCGCCGAAACGTTTGGTGGCGGGACCAGTGACGAAGGCTTGAGC
GAGGGCGTGCAAGATTCCGAATACCGCAAGCGACAGGCCGATCATCGTCGCGCTCCAGCGAAAGCGGTCC
TCGCCGAAAATGACCCAGAGCGCTGCCGGCACCTGTCCTACGAGTTGCATGATAAAGAAGACAGTCATAA
GTGCGGCGACGATAGTCATGCCCCGCGCCCACCGGAAGGAGCTGACTGGGTTGAAGGCTCTCAAGGGCAT
CGGTCGAGATCCCGGTGCCTAATGAGTGAGCTAACTTACATTAATTGCGTTGCGCTCACTGCCCGCTTTC
CAGTCGGGAAACCTGTCGTGCCAGCTGCATTAATGAATCGGCCAACGCGCGGGGAGAGGCGGTTTGCGTA
TTGGGCGCCAGGGTGGTTTTTCTTTTCACCAGTGAGACGGGCAACAGCTGATTGCCCTTCACCGCCTGGC
CCTGAGAGAGTTGCAGCAAGCGGTCCACGCTGGTTTGCCCCAGCAGGCGAAAATCCTGTTTGATGGTGGT
TAACGGCGGGATATAACATGAGCTGTCTTCGGTATCGTCGTATCCCACTACCGAGATATCCGCACCAACG
CGCAGCCCGGACTCGGTAATGGCGCGCATTGCGCCCAGCGCCATCTGATCGTTGGCAACCAGCATCGCAG
TGGGAACGATACCCTCATTCAGCATTTGCATGGTTTGTTGAAAACCGGACATGGCACTCCAGTCGCCTTC
CCGTTCCGCTATCGGCTGAATTTGATTGCGAGTGAGATATTTATGCCAGCCAGCCAGACGCAGACGCGCC
GAGACAGAACTTAATGGGCCCGCTAACAGCGCGATTTGCTGGTGACCCAATGCGACCAGATGCTCCACGC
CCAGTCGCGTACCGTCTTCATGGGAGAAAATAATACTGTTGATGGGTGTCTGGTCAGAGACATCAAGAAA
TAACGCCGGAACATTAGTGCAGGCAGCTTCCACAGCAATGGCATCCTGGTCATCCAGCGGATAGTTAATG
ATCAGCCCACTGACGCGTTGCGCGAGAAGATTGTGCACCGCCGCTTTACAGGCTTCGACGCCGCTTCGTT
CTACCATCGACACCACCACGCTGGCACCCAGTTGATCGGCGCGAGATTTAATCGCCGCGACAATTTGCGA
CGGCGCGTGCAGGGCCAGACTGGAGGTGGCAACGCCAATCAGCAACGACTGTTTGCCCGCCAGTTGTTGT
GCCACGCGGTTGGGAATGTAATTCAGCTCCGCCATCGCCGCTTCCACTTTTTCCCGCGTTTTCGCAGAAA
CGTGGCTGGCCTGGTTCACCACGCGGGAAACGGTCTGATAAGAGACACCGGCATACTCTGCGACATCGTA
TAACGTTACTGGTTTCACATTCACCACCCTGAATTGACTCTCTTCCGGGCGCTATCATGCCATACCGCGA
AAGGTTTTGCGCCATTCGATGGTGTCCGGGATCTCGACGCTCTCCCTTATGCGACTCCTGCATTAGGAAG
CAGCCCAGTAGTAGGTTGAGGCCGTTGAGCACCGCCGCCGCAAGGAATGGTGCATGCAAGGAGATGGCGC
CCAACAGTCCCCCGGCCACGGGGCCTGCCACCATACCCACGCCGAAACAAGCGCTCATGAGCCCGAAGTG
GCGAGCCCGATCTTCCCCATCGGTGATGTCGGCGATATAGGCGCCAGCAACCGCACCTGTGGCGCCGGTG
ATGCCGGCCACGATGCGTCCGGCGTAGAGGATCGAGATCTCGATCCCGCGAAATTAATACGACTCACTAT
AGGGGAATTGTGAGCGGATAACAATTCCCCTCTAGAAATAATTTTGTTTAACTTTAAGAAGGAGATATAC
CATGGGTTCTTCTCACCATCACCATCACCATGGTTCTTCTATGAAAATCGAAGAAGGTAAACTGGTAATC
TGGATTAACGGCGATAAAGGCTATAACGGTCTCGCTGAAGTCGGTAAGAAATTCGAGAAAGATACCGGAA
TTAAAGTCACCGTTGAGCATCCGGATAAACTGGAAGAGAAATTCCCACAGGTTGCGGCAACTGGCGATGG
CCCTGACATTATCTTCTGGGCACACGACCGCTTTGGTGGCTACGCTCAATCTGGCCTGTTGGCTGAAATC
ACCCCGGACAAAGCGTTCCAGGACAAGCTGTATCCGTTTACCTGGGATGCCGTACGTTACAACGGCAAGC
TGATTGCTTACCCGATCGCTGTTGAAGCGTTATCGCTGATTTATAACAAAGATCTGCTGCCGAACCCGCC
AAAAACCTGGGAAGAGATCCCGGCGCTGGATAAAGAACTGAAAGCGAAAGGTAAGAGCGCGCTGATGTTC
AACCTGCAAGAACCGTACTTCACCTGGCCGCTGATTGCTGCTGACGGGGGTTATGCGTTCAAGTATGAAA
ACGGCAAGTACGACATTAAAGACGTGGGCGTGGATAACGCTGGCGCGAAAGCGGGTCTGACCTTCCTGGT
TGACCTGATTAAAAACAAACACATGAATGCAGACACCGATTACTCCATCGCAGAAGCTGCCTTTAATAAA
GGCGAAACAGCGATGACCATCAACGGCCCGTGGGCATGGTCCAACATCGACACCAGCAAAGTGAATTATG
GTGTAACGGTACTGCCGACCTTCAAGGGTCAACCATCCAAACCGTTCGTTGGCGTGCTGAGCGCAGGTAT
TAACGCCGCCAGTCCGAACAAAGAGCTGGCAAAAGAGTTCCTCGAAAACTATCTGCTGACTGATGAAGGT
CTGGAAGCGGTTAATAAAGACAAACCGCTGGGTGCCGTAGCGCTGAAGTCTTACGAGGAAGAGTTGGCGA
AAGATCCACGTATTGCCGCCACTATGGAAAACGCCCAGAAAGGTGAAATCATGCCGAACATCCCGCAGAT
GTCCGCTTTCTGGTATGCCGTGCGTACTGCGGTGATCAACGCCGCCAGCGGTCGTCAGACTGTCGATGAA
GCCCTGAAAGACGCGCAGACTAATTCGAGCTCGAACAACAACAACAATAACAATAACAACAACCTCGGGA
TCGAGGAAAACCTGTACTTCCAATCCAATGCCATGGACGGCTACGAGTTCCAGCGTGCTGAGCTTGATGC
ATTGGAGAGAGTTGTTAGAGATACCTCTGCCGAGCCAATGTCCTTGACACTGCCCCTTTTGCGTCATATC
ACAAATGATTTCTCAGATGAATCCAGGATCGGACGTGGAGGATTCGCTGTTGTCTATCTTGGTGTTTTGC
CATCCGGCCTGAGAATAGCTGTTAAGAGGTTGTCAAATATAGCTTATATGAATGAAAGTGCATTCCAGAA
CGAAGTATTCATCACAATGAAAGCCACACATAAAAATACAGTGAGATTCATGGGATACTGCTCACAGATT
CAAGGCAAACTAATAGAACATGATGGACAACATGTCTTTGCACAGCTTGAAGAGAGGCTAATTTGTGTGG
AATACGCACCTAAGGGAACATTAGACGCTCACATCGGAGATTATGGTGAACTGGACTGGAACCAAAGATA
TCAGATTCTGAAAGGCATATGTCAGGGTTTACATCATCTACATGACGAAATGCATGTCTTTCATGGAGAT
ATCAAACCCGCCAACATTCTTATCGGCGATAACCTAGTTCCTAAAATCTATGATTTCGGATTGAGTCAAA
TGTTCGAGGAGGAGGAAACGGAAAGAATTGTGGAAAACATTGCCGGTACATTCGGCTACATGGCACCTGA
GTTCTGTACAAACAACATGGTATCCTTCAAGGCCGAGATTTACAGTTTAGGCGTTGTAATAGGAGAACTT
CTTATCGGTAAAAAAGGATGGTTTGACGAGGACGTGCGGAAGCTTTTTGTTCAGCAGTTGAAAGGCCTTC
GCAAAACTTTGGTGAAGGAAGGCGCGTTTTCCAGCTGGGAGAATAAATACCATCAAGTGCGCACGTGTAT
GGAGATTGGTCAGGATTGCATCGATCCAAATCCTCATAAACGGCCTACGCTTCTCGAAATTATTCAACGC
CTTAACGAAGCCGAAGACATGAATTATAGTGCGGCATCACTCTGGCAGGTTCAGTCTGGTGATGAAGAAT
CAGATCTCTCCGATACTGAAGCGTTGGAGACAGAGACCACGAGCGAGTTTCTTCCGTCCGATGAAGAACC
GGCGTCCGTCGGTAAGACCGGCGAGACCTCTACACAGGAACCGGACAAACCCGATCTTATATCTAAACTT
CCCGCTTCGGTTGACCTTTCTGATCTCAAGGTGCTTGAAAAGATAACCGATGATTTTAGCCATGAGAGAA
TAGTCGGGAAAGACGGGACTTTTAAAGGATGCCATAAGGCTTTCGTTTATAAAGGTGACATTCCTCTGAG
GGAGATGATTGCAGTTAAACGGCTCATTGGTGTTGAGATACCCTTCGAGAAGTTCAAGAGAGAGGCTGAA
CAATTCATCAGTTTGGATCATAAGAACATAGTTAAGGTTGCAAGTTATTGCCACGACCAGAGCCGGGGAC
ATAGACTCGTCCAGTTCAAGGGGAAGCCTCTGCCCCAACTTTTTAATGGGCCTGAGCAACTGTTGTGTTA
CGAGTACATGCACAATGGTTCTCTTAGAGATTACTTGATGGGCCAAGGCTCCCGGGTCATAGATTGGCAG
ATGCGGTACAAGCTGATAAAAGGGACCTGCGCAGGCTTGCATTATCTTCATAAGGGTCGCGCAGGATGTC
CGATCGTTCACCTTAATCTGAGTCCCAGCAACGTGCTTTTGGATCATAATTACATTCCGCGGATAACTGG
CTTCGACTTTTCCAAGCTTATAGGAGAAAAAAACACTAAATCTGTGGTCTTGAAGCTCAATGGACCCATC
GCTTATCTGCCCCCCGACTTCTTCCACAGCAAAGGTACAGATCTCAAGTACCTGGCGACAGTTGATATAT
ACTCTTTGGGCCTGATGATACTCGAGATTGCAACACAGCAGGAAATCAAGGGCATACATGGTGTTCTGAT
AAAGTCAATCGAGGAAAACTGGCGGGAAGAGTCCCAAATCACACGCCTCTATACCTCTCTTGGGGCTGAT
GAGCTGAGGCAGGTGAAGATGTGTATTGATATAGGACTTGACTGTGTCAAGAGTAACCCAGAGAAGCGCC
CCACTGCAGGAGCAATTATGTTGTGGCTTGATAAAGAATCTAAGCCAGTCCCCGTGTCACGGGCCGGAGC
GGGCGTTTTGCCACGGCCCCCAGTTCCGACCAACATCAACCATGCGGGGCGCATCCAGGGTATCCCAATC
GAGAAATCACAAGTCCTTATTCCTTCATTCGCTTGTAATGAATATAGCTCTGTCAAAATTCAAAATTTGC
ACTTGCTGCTCTTTATGTAACATTGGAAGTGGATAACGGATCCGAATTCGAGCGCCGTCGACAAGCTTGC
GGCCGCACTCGAGCACCACCACCACCACCACTGAGATCCGGCTGCTAACAAAGCCCGAAAGGAAGCTGAG
TTGGCTGCTGCCACCGCTGAGCAATAACTAGCATAACCCCTTGGGGCCTCTAAACGGGTCTTGAGGGGTT
TTTTGCTGAAAGGAGGAACTATATCCGGATTGGCGAATGGG
[124 nt withheld, positions 7322-7445]
C
[91 nt withheld, positions 7447-7537]
A
[49 nt withheld, positions 7539-7587]
CCTTTGACGTTGGAGTCCACGTTCTTT
[37 nt withheld, positions 7615-7651]
ACCCTATCTCGGTCTATTCTTTTGATTTATAAGGGATTTTGCCGATTTCGGCCTATTGGTTAAAAAATGA
GCTGATTTAACAAAAATTTAACGCGAATTTTAACAAACTAGTAACGTTTACAATTTCAGGTGGCACTTTT
CGGGGAAATGTGCGCGGAACCCCTATTTGTTTATTTTTCTAAATACATTCAAATATGTATCCGCTCATGA
ATTAATTCTTAGAAAAACTCATCGAGCATCAAATGAAACTGCAATTTATTCATATCAGGATTATCAATAC
CATATTTTTGAAAAAGCCGTTTCTGTAATGAAGGAGAAAACTCACCGAGGCAGTTCCATAGGATGGCAAG
ATCCTGGTATCGGTCTGCGATTCCGACTCGTCCAACATCAATACAACCTATTAATTTCCCCTCGTCAAAA
ATAAGGTTATCAAGTGAGAAATCACCATGAGTGACGACTGAATCCGGTGAGAATGGCAAAAGTTTATGCA
TTTCTTTCCAGACTTGTTCAACAGGCCAGCCATTACGCTCGTCATCAAAATCACTCGCATCAACCAAACC
GTTATTCATTCGTGATTGCGCCTGAGCGAGACGAAATACGCGATCGCTGTTAAAAGGACAATTACAAACA
GGAATCGAATGCAACCGGCGCAGGAACACTGCCAGCGCATCAACAATGTTTTCACCTGAATCAGGATATT
CTTCTAATACCTGGAATGCTGTTTTCCCGGGGATCGCAGTGGTGAGTAACCATGCATCATCAGGAGTACG
GATAAAATGCTTGATGGTCGGAAGAGGCATAAATTCCGTCAGCCAGTTTAGTCTGACCATCTCATCTGTA
ACATCATTGGCAACGCTACCTTTGCCATGTTTCAGAAACAACTCTGGCGCATCGGGCTTCCCATACAATC
GATAGATTGTCGCACCTGATTGCCCGACATTATCGCGAGCCCATTTATACCCATATAAATCAGCATCCAT
GTTGGAATTTAATCGCGGCCTAGAGCAAGACGTTTCCCGTTGAATATGGCTCATAACACCCCTTGTATTA
CTGTTTATGTAAGCAGACAGTTTTATTGTTCATGACCAAAATCCCTTAACGTGAGTTTTCGTTCCACTGA
GCGTCAGACCCCGTAGAAAAGATCAAAGGATCTTC
Features (pLannotate 1.2.2; 21 found; start..end, strand, type, name):
      1..589     +  rep_origin     ori: high-copy-number ColE1/pMB1/pBR322/pUC origin of replication
    775..914     -  misc_feature   bom: basis of mobility region from pBR322
   1016..1207    -  CDS            rop: Rop protein, which maintains plasmids at low copy number; rop
   1224..1604    +  CDS            YPB1_ECOLX: Protein predicted: Swiss-Prot protein existence level 4. From Escherichia coli.
   1676..1967    -  CDS            TcR (fragment): tetracycline efflux protein; tet; confers resistance to tetracycline
   1982..2003    -  protein_bind   CAP binding site: CAP binding activates transcription in the presence of cAMP. E. coli catabolite activator protein
   2016..3098    -  CDS            lacI: lac repressor; lacI; The lac repressor binds to the lac operator to inhibit transcription in E. coli. This inhibition can be relieved by adding lactose or isopropyl-β-D-thiogalactopyranoside (IPTG).
   3099..3176    -  promoter       lacI promoter: lacI
   3184..3463    -  CDS            TcR (fragment): tetracycline efflux protein; tet; confers resistance to tetracycline
   3485..3503    +  promoter       T7 promoter: promoter for bacteriophage T7 RNA polymerase
   3504..3528    +  protein_bind   lac operator: The lac repressor binds to the lac operator to inhibit transcription in E. coli. This inhibition can be relieved by adding lactose or isopropyl-β-D-thiogalactopyranoside (IPTG). lac repressor encoded by lacI
   3543..3565    +  RBS            RBS: efficient ribosome binding site from bacteriophage T7 gene 10 (Olins and Rangwala, 1989)
   3584..3601    +  CDS            6xHis: 6xHis affinity tag
   3611..4711    +  CDS            MBP: maltose binding protein from E. coli; malE (mutated); This version of the gene does not encode a signal sequence, so MBP will remain in the cytosol.
   4766..4782    +  CDS            TEV site (fragment): tobacco etch virus (TEV) protease recognition and cleavage site
   7154..7171    +  CDS            9xHis (fragment): 9xHis affinity tag
   7181..7230    +  CDS            SET1 (fragment): solubility-enhancement tag derived from T7 phage gene 10B
   7238..7285    +  terminator     T7 terminator: transcription terminator for bacteriophage T7 RNA polymerase
   7322..7750    +  rep_origin     f1 ori (sequence partly withheld): f1 bacteriophage origin of replication; arrow indicates direction of (+) strand synthesis
   7804..7861    +  promoter       AmpR promoter (fragment): bla
   7870..8685    -  CDS            KanR: aminoglycoside phosphotransferase; aph(3')-Ia; confers resistance to kanamycin in bacteria or G418 (Geneticin®) in eukaryotes
