[The description below was written by a language model from this plasmid's Addgene catalogue record and pLannotate feature annotations shown in this document.]
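Description:
pET28a:His-MBP-RWT4Ca_noKDup is a bacterial expression plasmid of about 8.8 kb, built on a pET28a derivative that supplies an N-terminal His-MBP fusion partner. It is maintained in E. coli through a ColE1/pMB1-type origin, with the pBR322 bom region and the rop gene also annotated. Selection is by kanamycin through the aph(3')-Ia aminoglycoside phosphotransferase gene. An f1 phage origin is present as well. The short tetracycline-resistance fragments, the YPB1 open reading frame and the AmpR promoter fragment called by the annotation software look like backbone remnants rather than functional parts.

The expression cassette follows the usual pET design. A T7 promoter is followed directly by a lac operator and the T7 gene 10 ribosome binding site, and the plasmid carries lacI under its own promoter. Transcription therefore depends on T7 RNA polymerase supplied by the host and is induced with IPTG. The reading frame begins with a 6xHis tag, then a signal-sequence-lacking maltose binding protein that stays in the cytosol and aids solubility, then a TEV protease site that should allow the tags to be removed. The unannotated region of roughly 2.4 kb downstream of the TEV site corresponds to the insert, Rwt4Ca_noKDup from wheat (Triticum aestivum), which was introduced by ligation-independent cloning. The record does not define the variant, although the name suggests an RWT4 tandem kinase form lacking a duplicated kinase region. A His-tag sequence and a short gene 10-derived fragment lie between the insert and the T7 terminator, but the record does not show whether they are translated. The stated purpose is recombinant protein expression, and the associated work studied RWT4 binding to a fungal effector.
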