Addgene plasmid #237535: pET28a:His-MBP-RWT4Ca_noKDup
Purpose: Recombinant protein expression
Depositing lab: Gitta Coaker. Depositing organization: University of California, Davis. Publication: Wheat tandem kinase RWT4 directly binds a fungal effector to activate defense. Sung YC, Li Y, Bernasconi Z, Baik S, Asuke S, Keller B, Fahima T, Coaker G. Nat Genet. 2025 Apr 14. doi: 10.1038/s41588-025-02162-w. PubMed 40229601.
Backbone
  Vector backbone: pET28a:His-MBP
  Vector type: Bacterial Expression
Growth in bacteria
  Bacterial resistance: Kanamycin, 50 μg/mL
  Growth temperature: 37°C
  Growth strain: DH5alpha
  Copy number: High Copy
Gene/Insert
  Gene/Insert name: Rwt4Ca_noKDup
  Species: Triticum aestivum
  Cloning method: Ligation Independent Cloning
Terms and licenses: Academic/Nonprofit Terms; Industry Terms: Not Available to Industry
Depositor comments: Please visit https://doi.org/10.1101/2024.04.30.591956 for bioRxiv preprint.
How to cite: pET28a:His-MBP-RWT4Ca_noKDup was a gift from Gitta Coaker (Addgene plasmid # 237535 ; http://n2t.net/addgene:237535 ; RRID:Addgene_237535)
